Addgene plasmid #102897: pCXLE-dCas9VPPH-T2A-GFP-shP53
Purpose: EBNA episome plasmid for CAG promoter constitutive expression of dCas9-VP192-P300core-p65-HSF1 followed by T2A-GFP as a reporter. Includes p53 shRNA expression cassette.
Depositing lab: Timo Otonkoski. Publication: Human pluripotent reprogramming with CRISPR activators. Weltner J, Balboa D, Katayama S, Bespalov M, Krjutskov K, Jouhilahti EM, Trokovic R, Kere J, Otonkoski T. Nat Commun. 2018 Jul 6;9(1):2643. doi: 10.1038/s41467-018-05067-x. PubMed 29980666.
Backbone
  Vector backbone: pCXLE
  Vector type: Mammalian Expression, CRISPR
Growth in bacteria
  Bacterial resistance: Ampicillin, 100 μg/mL
  Growth temperature: 37°C
  Growth strain: DH5alpha
  Copy number: High Copy
Gene/Insert
  Gene/Insert name: dCas9VPPH-T2A-GFP-shP53
  Mutation: D10A, H840A
  Promoter: CAG
  Cloning method: Restriction Enzyme; 5′ cloning site unknown (unknown if destroyed); 3′ cloning site unknown (unknown if destroyed)
  Sequencing primers: 5′ unknown
Terms and licenses: Academic/Nonprofit Terms; Industry Terms: Not Available to Industry
How to cite: pCXLE-dCas9VPPH-T2A-GFP-shP53 was a gift from Timo Otonkoski (Addgene plasmid # 102897 ; http://n2t.net/addgene:102897 ; RRID:Addgene_102897)
