[The description below was written by a language model from this plasmid's Addgene catalogue record.]
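Description:
pCXLE-dCas9VPPH-T2A-GFP-shP53 is a mammalian expression and CRISPR activation plasmid built on the pCXLE backbone, described in the record as an EBNA episome vector. Vectors of this type carry Epstein-Barr virus-derived maintenance functions that let the plasmid persist as a non-integrating episome in dividing human cells, giving prolonged but ultimately transient expression. In bacteria it is maintained as a high-copy plasmid under ampicillin selection. No feature table is provided, so the bacterial origin, polyadenylation signals and the promoter driving the shRNA are not stated. No mammalian drug selection marker is listed either.

The main payload is a constitutive CAG promoter-driven transcription unit encoding nuclease-dead Cas9, inactivated by the D10A and H840A mutations, fused to a composite activator made of VP192 (a multimerised VP16 activation domain), the P300 core histone acetyltransferase domain, and the p65 and HSF1 transactivation domains. This "VPPH" effector is recruited to target promoters or enhancers by guide RNAs, which are not recorded as part of this plasmid and so would presumably be supplied separately. Recruitment of the effector switches on endogenous genes without cutting DNA. A T2A self-cleaving peptide links the effector to GFP, so that both proteins come from one transcript and fluorescence reports transfected, expressing cells. A separate cassette expresses an shRNA against p53, a knockdown commonly used to improve the survival and efficiency of cells undergoing reprogramming. The associated publication concerns human pluripotent reprogramming with CRISPR activators, consistent with use of this construct to activate endogenous pluripotency genes from a non-integrating vector.
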