>Addgene plasmid #102897 | pCXLE-dCas9VPPH-T2A-GFP-shP53 | addgene partial sequence | sequence record 198703 | Addgene Partial NGS Result -- Backbone
TGTAACTTGTTAGGAGACGCCCTCAATCGTATTAAAAGCCGTGTATTCCCCCGCACTAAAGAATAAATCC
CCAGTAGACATCATGCGTGCTGTTGGTGTATTTCTGGCCATCTGTCTTGTCACCATTTTCGTCCTCCCAA
CATGGGGCAATTGCCGGAACCCTTAATATAACTTCGTATAATGTATGCTATACGAAGTTATTAGGTCCCT
CGAAGAGGTTCACTAGCGGATCTCAATTGGGCATACCCATGTTGTCACGTCACTCAGCTCCGCGCTCAAC
ACCTTCTCGCGTTGGAAAACATTAGCGACATTTACCTGGTGAGCAATCAGACATGCGACGGCTTTAGCCT
GGCCTCCTTAAATTCACCTAAGAATGGGAGCAACCAGCAGGAAAAGGACAAGCAGCGAAAATTCACGCCC
CCTTGGGAGGTGGCGGCATATGCAAAGGATAGCACTCCCACTCTACTACTGGGTATCATATGCTGACTGT
ATATGCATGAGGATAGCATATGCTACCCGGATACAGATTAGGATAGCATATACTACCCAGATATAGATTA
GGATAGCATATGCTACCCAGATATAGATTAGGATAGCCTATGCTACCCAGATATAAATTAGGATAGCATA
TACTACCCAGATATAGATTAGGATAGCATATGCTACCCAGATATAGATTAGGATAGCCTATGCTACCCAG
ATATAGATTAGGATAGCATATGCTACCCAGATATAGATTAGGATAGCATATGCTATCCAGATATTTGGGT
AGTATATGCTACCCAGATATAAATTAGGATAGCATATACTACCCTAATCTCTATTAGGATAGCATATGCT
ACCCGGATACAGATTAGGATAGCATATACTACCCAGATATAGATTAGGATAGCATATGCTACCCAGATAT
AGATTAGGATAGCCTATGCTACCCAGATATAAATTAGGATAGCATATACTACCCAGATATAGATTAGGAT
AGCATATGCTACCCAGATATAGATTAGGATAGCCTATGCTACCCAGATATAGATTAGGATAGCATATGCT
ATCCAGATATTTGGGTAGTATATGCTACCCATGGCAACATTAGCCCACCGTGCTCTCAGCGACCTCGTGA
ATATGAGGACCAACAACCCTGTGCTTGGCGCTCAGGCGCAAGTGTGTGTAATTTGTCCTCCAGATCGCAG
CAATCGCGCCCCTATCTTGGCCCGCCCACCTACTTATGCAGGTATTCCCCGGGGTGCCATTAGTGGTTTT
GTGGGCAAGTGGTTTGACCGCAGTGGTTAGCGGGGTTACAATCAGCCAAGTTATTACACCCTTATTTTAC
AGTCCAAAACCGCAGGGCGGCGTGTGGGGGCTGACGCGTGCCCCCACTCCACAATTTCAAAAAAAAGAGT
GGCCACTTGTCTTTGTTTATGGGCCCCATTGGCGTGGAGCCCCGTTTAATTTTCGGGGGTGTTAGAGACA
ACCAGTGGAGTCCGCTGCTGTCGGCGTCCACTCTCTTTCCCCTTGTTACAAATAGAGTGTAACAACATGG
TTCACCTGTCTTGGTCCCTGCCTGGGACACATCTTAATAACCCCAGTATCATATTGCACTAGGATTATGT
GTTGCCCATAGCCATAAATTCGTGTGAGATGGACATCCAGTCTTTACGGCTTGTCCCCACCCCATGGATT
TCTATTGTTAAAGATATTCAGAATGTTTCATTCCTACACTAGTATTTATTGCCCAAGGGGTTTGTGAGGG
TTATATTGGTGTCATAGCACAATGCCACCACTGAACCCCCCGTCCAAATTTTATTCTGGGGGCGTCACCT
GAAACCTTGTTTTCGAGCACCTCACATACACCTTACTGTTCACAACTCAGCAGTTATTCTATTAGCTAAA
CGAAGGAGAATGAAGAAGCAGGCGAAGATTCAGGAGAGTTCACTGCCCGCTCCTTGATCTTCAGCCACTG
CCCTTGTGACTAAAATGGTTCACTACCCTCGTGGAATCCTGACCCCATGTAAATAAAACCGTGACAGCTC
ATGGGGTGGGAGATATCGCTGTTCCTTAGGACCCTTTTACTAACCCTAATTCGATAGCATATGCTTCCCG
TTGGGTAACATATGCTATTGAATTAGGGTTAGTCTGGATAGTATATACTACTACCCGGGAAGCATATGCT
ACCCGTTTAGGGTTAACAAGGGGGCCTTATAAACACTATTGCTAATGCCCTCTTGAGGGTCCGCTTATCG
GTAGCTACACAGGCCCCTCTGATTGACGTTGGTGTAGCCTCCCGTAGTCTTCCTGGGCCCCTGGGAGGTA
CATGTCCCCCAGCATTGGTGTAAGAGCTTCAGCCAAGAGTTACACATAAAGGCAATGTTGTGTTGCAGTC
CACAGACTGCAAAGTCTGCTCCAGGATGAAAGCCACTCAGTGTTGGCAAATGTGCACATCCATTTATAAG
GATGTCAACTACAGTCAGAGAACCCCTTTGTGTTTGGTCCCCCCCCGTGTCACATGTGGAACAGGGCCCA
GTTGGCAAGTTGTACCAACCAACTGAAGGGATTACATGCACTGCCCCGCGAAGAAGGGGCAGAGATGTCG
TAGTCAGGTTTAGTTCGTCCGGGGCGGGGATCGATCCTCTAGAGTCGACGCTAGCGGATCCGACGCCGCC
ATCTCTAGGCCCGCGCCGGCCCCCTCGCACAGACTTGTGGGAGAAGCTCGGCTACTCCCCTGCCCCGGTT
AATTTGCATATAATATTTCCTAGTAACTATAGAGGCTTAATGTGCGATAAAAGACAGATAATCTGTTCTT
TTTAATACTAGCTACATTTTACATGATAGGCTTGGATTTCTATAAGAGATACAAATACTAAATTATTATT
TTAAAAAACAGCACAAAAGGAAACTCACCCTAACTGTAAAGTAATTGTGTGTTTTGAGACTATAAATATC
CCTTGGAGAAAAGCCTTGTTTGGGCCGACTCCAGTGGTAATCTACTTCAAGAGAGTAGATTACCACTGGA
GTCTTTTTTGGAATTCCTGCAGCCCGGGGGATCCGCTGCATTAATGAATCGGCCAACGCGCGGGGAGAGG
CGGTTTGCGTATTGGGCGCTCTTCCGCTTCCTCGCTCACTGACTCGCTGCGCTCGGTCGTTCGGCTGCGG
CGAGCGGTATCAGCTCACTCAAAGGCGGTAATACGGTTATCCACAGAATCAGGGGATAACGCAGGAAAGA
ACATGTGAGCAAAAGGCCAGCAAAAGGCCAGGAACCGTAAAAAGGCCGCGTTGCTGGCGTTTTTCCATAG
GCTCCGCCCCCCTGACGAGCATCACAAAAATCGACGCTCAAGTCAGAGGTGGCGAAACCCGACAGGACTA
TAAAGATACCAGGCGTTTCCCCCTGGAAGCTCCCTCGTGCGCTCTCCTGTTCCGACCCTGCCGCTTACCG
GATACCTGTCCGCCTTTCTCCCTTCGGGAAGCGTGGCGCTTTCTCATAGCTCACGCTGTAGGTATCTCAG
TTCGGTGTAGGTCGTTCGCTCCAAGCTGGGCTGTGTGCACGAACCCCCCGTTCAGCCCGACCGCTGCGCC
TTATCCGGTAACTATCGTCTTGAGTCCAACCCGGTAAGACACGACTTATCGCCACTGGCAGCAGCCACTG
GTAACAGGATTAGCAGAGCGAGGTATGTAGGCGGTGCTACAGAGTTCTTGAAGTGGTGGCCTAACTACGG
CTACACTAGAAGAACAGTATTTGGTATCTGCGCTCTGCTGAAGCCAGTTACCTTCGGAAAAAGAGTTGGT
AGCTCTTGATCCGGCAAACAAACCACCGCTGGTAGCGGTGGTTTTTTTGTTTGCAAGCAGCAGATTACGC
GCAGAAAAAAAGGATCTCAAGAAGATCCTTTGATCTTTTCTACGGGGTCTGACGCTCAGTGGAACGAAAA
CTCACGTTAAGGGATTTTGGTCATGAGATTATCAAAAAGGATCTTCACCTAGATCCTTTTAAATTAAAAA
TGAAGTTTTAAATCAATCTAAAGTATATATGAGTAAACTTGGTCTGACAGTTACCAATGCTTAATCAGTG
AGGCACCTATCTCAGCGATCTGTCTATTTCGTTCATCCATAGTTGCCTGACTCCCCGTCGTGTAGATAAC
TACGATACGGGAGGGCTTACCATCTGGCCCCAGTGCTGCAATGATACCGCGAGACCCACGCTCACCGGCT
CCAGATTTATCAGCAATAAACCAGCCAGCCGGAAGGGCCGAGCGCAGAAGTGGTCCTGCAACTTTATCCG
CCTCCATCCAGTCTATTAATTGTTGCCGGGAAGCTAGAGTAAGTAGTTCGCCAGTTAATAGTTTGCGCAA
CGTTGTTGCCATTGCTACAGGCATCGTGGTGTCACGCTCGTCGTTTGGTATGGCTTCATTCAGCTCCGGT
TCCCAACGATCAAGGCGAGTTACATGATCCCCCATGTTGTGCAAAAAAGCGGTTAGCTCCTTCGGTCCTC
CGATCGTTGTCAGAAGTAAGTTGGCCGCAGTGTTATCACTCATGGTTATGGCAGCACTGCATAATTCTCT
TACTGTCATGCCATCCGTAAGATGCTTTTCTGTGACTGGTGAGTACTCAACCAAGTCATTCTGAGAATAG
TGTATGCGGCGACCGAGTTGCTCTTGCCCGGCGTCAATACGGGATAATACCGCGCCACATAGCAGAACTT
TAAAAGTGCTCATCATTGGAAAACGTTCTTCGGGGCGAAAACTCTCAAGGATCTTACCGCTGTTGAGATC
CAGTTCGATGTAACCCACTCGTGCACCCAACTGATCTTCAGCATCTTTTACTTTCACCAGCGTTTCTGGG
TGAGCAAAAACAGGAAGGCAAAATGCCGCAAAAAAGGGAATAAGGGCGACACGGAAATGTTGAATACTCA
TACTCTTCCTTTTTCAATATTATTGAAGCATTTATCAGGGTTATTGTCTCATGAGCGGATACATATTTGA
ATGTATTTAGAAAAATAAACAAATAGGGGTTCCGCGCACATTTCCCCGAAAAGTGCCACCTGGGTCGACA
TTGATTATTGACTAGTTATTAATAGTAATCAATTACGGGGTCATTAGTTCATAGCCCATATATGGAGTTC
CGCGTTACATAACTTACGGTAAATGGCCCGCCTGGCTGACCGCCCAACGACCCCCGCCCATTGACGTCAA
TAATGACGTATGTTCCCATAGTAACGCCAATAGGGACTTTCCATTGACGTCAATGGGTGGAGTATTTACG
GTAAACTGCCCACTTGGCAGTACATCAAGTGTATCATATGCCAAGTACGCCCCCTATTGACGTCAATGAC
GGTAAATGGCCCGCCTGGCATTATGCCCAGTACATGACCTTATGGGACTTTCCTACTTGGCAGTACATCT
ACGTATTAGTCATCGCTATTACCATGGTCGAGGTGAGCCCCACGTTCTGCTTCACTCTCCCCATCTCCCC
CCCCTCCCCACCCCCAATTTTGTATTTATTTATTTTTTAATTATTTTGTGCAGCGATGGGGGCGGGGGGG
GGGGGGGGGCGCGC
