>Addgene plasmid #102897 | pCXLE-dCas9VPPH-T2A-GFP-shP53 | addgene partial sequence | sequence record 198704 | Addgene Partial NGS Result -- Insert
TACCCATACGATGTTCCAGATTACGCTTCGCCGAAGAAAAAGCGCAAGGTCGAAGCGTCCGACAAGAAGT
ACAGCATCGGCCTGGCCATCGGCACCAACTCTGTGGGCTGGGCCGTGATCACCGACGAGTACAAGGTGCC
CAGCAAGAAATTCAAGGTGCTGGGCAACACCGACCGGCACAGCATCAAGAAGAACCTGATCGGAGCCCTG
CTGTTCGACAGCGGCGAAACAGCCGAGGCCACCCGGCTGAAGAGAACCGCCAGAAGAAGATACACCAGAC
GGAAGAACCGGATCTGCTATCTGCAAGAGATCTTCAGCAACGAGATGGCCAAGGTGGACGACAGCTTCTT
CCACAGACTGGAAGAGTCCTTCCTGGTGGAAGAGGATAAGAAGCACGAGCGGCACCCCATCTTCGGCAAC
ATCGTGGACGAGGTGGCCTACCACGAGAAGTACCCCACCATCTACCACCTGAGAAAGAAACTGGTGGACA
GCACCGACAAGGCCGACCTGCGGCTGATCTATCTGGCCCTGGCCCACATGATCAAGTTCCGGGGCCACTT
CCTGATCGAGGGCGACCTGAACCCCGACAACAGCGACGTGGACAAGCTGTTCATCCAGCTGGTGCAGACC
TACAACCAGCTGTTCGAGGAAAACCCCATCAACGCCAGCGGCGTGGACGCCAAGGCCATCCTGTCTGCCA
GACTGAGCAAGAGCAGACGGCTGGAAAATCTGATCGCCCAGCTGCCCGGCGAGAAGAAGAATGGCCTGTT
CGGCAACCTGATTGCCCTGAGCCTGGGCCTGACCCCCAACTTCAAGAGCAACTTCGACCTGGCCGAGGAT
GCCAAACTGCAGCTGAGCAAGGACACCTACGACGACGACCTGGACAACCTGCTGGCCCAGATCGGCGACC
AGTACGCCGACCTGTTTCTGGCCGCCAAGAACCTGTCCGACGCCATCCTGCTGAGCGACATCCTGAGAGT
GAACACCGAGATCACCAAGGCCCCCCTGAGCGCCTCTATGATCAAGAGATACGACGAGCACCACCAGGAC
CTGACCCTGCTGAAAGCTCTCGTGCGGCAGCAGCTGCCTGAGAAGTACAAAGAGATTTTCTTCGACCAGA
GCAAGAACGGCTACGCCGGCTACATTGACGGCGGAGCCAGCCAGGAAGAGTTCTACAAGTTCATCAAGCC
CATCCTGGAAAAGATGGACGGCACCGAGGAACTGCTCGTGAAGCTGAACAGAGAGGACCTGCTGCGGAAG
CAGCGGACCTTCGACAACGGCAGCATCCCCCACCAGATCCACCTGGGAGAGCTGCACGCCATTCTGCGGC
GGCAGGAAGATTTTTACCCATTCCTGAAGGACAACCGGGAAAAGATCGAGAAGATCCTGACCTTCCGCAT
CCCCTACTACGTGGGCCCTCTGGCCAGGGGAAACAGCAGATTCGCCTGGATGACCAGAAAGAGCGAGGAA
ACCATCACCCCCTGGAACTTCGAGGAAGTGGTGGACAAGGGCGCTTCCGCCCAGAGCTTCATCGAGCGGA
TGACCAACTTCGATAAGAACCTGCCCAACGAGAAGGTGCTGCCCAAGCACAGCCTGCTGTACGAGTACTT
CACCGTGTATAACGAGCTGACCAAAGTGAAATACGTGACCGAGGGAATGAGAAAGCCCGCCTTCCTGAGC
GGCGAGCAGAAAAAGGCCATCGTGGACCTGCTGTTCAAGACCAACCGGAAAGTGACCGTGAAGCAGCTGA
AAGAGGACTACTTCAAGAAAATCGAGTGCTTCGACTCCGTGGAAATCTCCGGCGTGGAAGATCGGTTCAA
CGCCTCCCTGGGCACATACCACGATCTGCTGAAAATTATCAAGGACAAGGACTTCCTGGACAATGAGGAA
AACGAGGACATTCTGGAAGATATCGTGCTGACCCTGACACTGTTTGAGGACAGAGAGATGATCGAGGAAC
GGCTGAAAACCTATGCCCACCTGTTCGACGACAAAGTGATGAAGCAGCTGAAGCGGCGGAGATACACCGG
CTGGGGCAGGCTGAGCCGGAAGCTGATCAACGGCATCCGGGACAAGCAGTCCGGCAAGACAATCCTGGAT
TTCCTGAAGTCCGACGGCTTCGCCAACAGAAACTTCATGCAGCTGATCCACGACGACAGCCTGACCTTTA
AAGAGGACATCCAGAAAGCCCAGGTGTCCGGCCAGGGCGATAGCCTGCACGAGCACATTGCCAATCTGGC
CGGCAGCCCCGCCATTAAGAAGGGCATCCTGCAGACAGTGAAGGTGGTGGACGAGCTCGTGAAAGTGATG
GGCCGGCACAAGCCCGAGAACATCGTGATCGAAATGGCCAGAGAGAACCAGACCACCCAGAAGGGACAGA
AGAACAGCCGCGAGAGAATGAAGCGGATCGAAGAGGGCATCAAAGAGCTGGGCAGCCAGATCCTGAAAGA
ACACCCCGTGGAAAACACCCAGCTGCAGAACGAGAAGCTGTACCTGTACTACCTGCAGAATGGGCGGGAT
ATGTACGTGGACCAGGAACTGGACATCAACCGGCTGTCCGACTACGATGTCGACGCCATCGTGCCTCAGA
GCTTTCTGAAGGACGACTCCATCGACAACAAGGTGCTGACCAGAAGCGACAAGAACCGGGGCAAGAGCGA
CAACGTGCCCTCCGAAGAGGTCGTGAAGAAGATGAAGAACTACTGGCGGCAGCTGCTGAACGCCAAGCTG
ATTACCCAGAGAAAGTTCGACAATCTGACCAAGGCCGAGAGAGGCGGCCTGAGCGAACTGGATAAGGCCG
GCTTCATCAAGAGACAGCTGGTGGAAACCCGGCAGATCACAAAGCACGTGGCACAGATCCTGGACTCCCG
GATGAACACTAAGTACGACGAGAATGACAAGCTGATCCGGGAAGTGAAAGTGATCACCCTGAAGTCCAAG
CTGGTGTCCGATTTCCGGAAGGATTTCCAGTTTTACAAAGTGCGCGAGATCAACAACTACCACCACGCCC
ACGACGCCTACCTGAACGCCGTCGTGGGAACCGCCCTGATCAAAAAGTACCCTAAGCTGGAAAGCGAGTT
CGTGTACGGCGACTACAAGGTGTACGACGTGCGGAAGATGATCGCCAAGAGCGAGCAGGAAATCGGCAAG
GCTACCGCCAAGTACTTCTTCTACAGCAACATCATGAACTTTTTCAAGACCGAGATTACCCTGGCCAACG
GCGAGATCCGGAAGCGGCCTCTGATCGAGACAAACGGCGAAACCGGGGAGATCGTGTGGGATAAGGGCCG
GGATTTTGCCACCGTGCGGAAAGTGCTGAGCATGCCCCAAGTGAATATCGTGAAAAAGACCGAGGTGCAG
ACAGGCGGCTTCAGCAAAGAGTCTATCCTGCCCAAGAGGAACAGCGATAAGCTGATCGCCAGAAAGAAGG
ACTGGGACCCTAAGAAGTACGGCGGCTTCGACAGCCCCACCGTGGCCTATTCTGTGCTGGTGGTGGCCAA
AGTGGAAAAGGGCAAGTCCAAGAAACTGAAGAGTGTGAAAGAGCTGCTGGGGATCACCATCATGGAAAGA
AGCAGCTTCGAGAAGAATCCCATCGACTTTCTGGAAGCCAAGGGCTACAAAGAAGTGAAAAAGGACCTGA
TCATCAAGCTGCCTAAGTACTCCCTGTTCGAGCTGGAAAACGGCCGGAAGAGAATGCTGGCCTCTGCCGG
CGAACTGCAGAAGGGAAACGAACTGGCCCTGCCCTCCAAATATGTGAACTTCCTGTACCTGGCCAGCCAC
TATGAGAAGCTGAAGGGCTCCCCCGAGGATAATGAGCAGAAACAGCTGTTTGTGGAACAGCACAAGCACT
ACCTGGACGAGATCATCGAGCAGATCAGCGAGTTCTCCAAGAGAGTGATCCTGGCCGACGCTAATCTGGA
CAAAGTGCTGTCCGCCTACAACAAGCACCGGGATAAGCCCATCAGAGAGCAGGCCGAGAATATCATCCAC
CTGTTTACCCTGACCAATCTGGGAGCCCCTGCCGCCTTCAAGTACTTTGACACCACCATCGACCGGAAGA
GGTACACCAGCACCAAAGAGGTGCTGGACGCCACCCTGATCCACCAGAGCATCACCGGCCTGTACGAGAC
ACGGATCGACCTGTCTCAGCTGGGAGGCGACAGCCCCAAGAAGAAGAGAAAGGTGGAGGCCAGCCTCGAG
TGCGAAAGCGGCGGGCCGGCCGACGCCCTTGACGATTTTGACTTAGACATGCTCCCAGCCGATGCCCTTG
ACGACTTTGACCTTGATATGCTGCCTGCTGACGCTCTTGACGATTTTGACCTTGACATGCTCCCCGGGTC
ACTACCCAGCGCTAGCGTCGAGTGCGAAAGCGGCGGGCCGGCCGACGCCCTTGACGATTTTGACTTAGAC
ATGCTCCCAGCCGATGCCCTTGACGACTTTGACCTTGATATGCTGCCTGCTGACGCTCTTGACGATTTTG
ACCTTGACATGCTCCCCGGGTCACTACCCAGCGCTAGCGTCGAGTGCGAAAGCGGCGGGCCGGCCGACGC
CCTTGACGATTTTGACTTAGACATGCTCCCAGCCGATGCCCTTGACGACTTTGACCTTGATATGCTGCCT
GCTGACGCTCTTGACGATTTTGACCTTGACATGCTCCCCGGGTCACTACCCAGCGCTAGCGTCGAGTGCG
AAAGCGGCGGGCCGGCCGACGCCCTTGACGATTTTGACTTAGACATGCTCCCAGCCGATGCCCTTGACGA
CTTTGACCTTGATATGCTGCCTGCTGACGCTCTTGACGATTTTGACCTTGACATGCTCCCCGGGTCACTA
CCCAGCGCTAGCGTCGAGTTCGAAGGCAGCGGCGGGATTTTCAAACCAGAAGAACTACGACAGGCACTGA
TGCCAACTTTGGAGGCACTTTACCGTCAGGATCCAGAATCCCTTCCCTTTCGTCAACCTGTGGACCCTCA
GCTTTTAGGAATCCCTGATTACTTTGATATTGTGAAGAGCCCCATGGATCTTTCTACCATTAAGAGGAAG
TTAGACACTGGACAGTATCAGGAGCCCTGGCAGTATGTCGATGATATTTGGCTTATGTTCAATAATGCCT
GGTTATATAACCGGAAAACATCACGGGTATACAAATACTGCTCCAAGCTCTCTGAGGTCTTTGAACAAGA
AATTGACCCAGTGATGCAAAGCCTTGGATACTGTTGTGGCAGAAAGTTGGAGTTCTCTCCACAGACACTG
TGTTGCTACGGCAAACAGTTGTGCACAATACCTCGTGATGCCACTTATTACAGTTACCAGAACAGGTATC
ATTTCTGTGAGAAGTGTTTCAATGAGATCCAAGGGGAGAGCGTTTCTTTGGGGGATGACCCTTCCCAGCC
TCAAACTACAATAAATAAAGAACAATTTTCCAAGAGAAAAAATGACACACTGGATCCTGAACTGTTTGTT
GAATGTACAGAGTGCGGAAGAAAGATGCATCAGATCTGTGTCCTTCACCATGAGATCATCTGGCCTGCTG
GATTCGTCTGTGATGGCTGTTTAAAGAAAAGTGCACGAACTAGGAAAGAAAATAAGTTTTCTGCTAAAAG
GTTGCCATCTACCAGACTTGGCACCTTTCTAGAGAATCGTGTGAATGACTTTCTGAGGCGACAGAATCAC
CCTGAGTCAGGAGAGGTCACTGTTAGAGTAGTTCATGCTTCTGACAAAACCGTGGAAGTAAAACCAGGCA
TGAAAGCAAGGTTTGTGGACAGTGGAGAGATGGCAGAATCCTTTCCATACCGAACCAAAGCCCTCTTTGC
CTTTGAAGAAATTGATGGTGTTGACCTGTGCTTCTTTGGCATGCATGTTCAAGAGTATGGCTCTGACTGC
CCTCCACCCAACCAGAGGAGAGTATACATATCTTACCTCGATAGTGTTCATTTCTTCCGTCCTAAATGCT
TGAGGACTGCAGTCTATCATGAAATCCTAATTGGATATTTAGAATATGTCAAGAAATTAGGTTACACAAC
AGGGCATATTTGGGCATGTCCACCAAGTGAGGGAGATGATTATATCTTCCATTGCCATCCTCCTGACCAG
AAGATACCCAAGCCCAAGCGACTGCAGGAATGGTACAAAAAAATGCTTGACAAGGCTGTATCAGAGCGTA
TTGTCCATGACTACAAGGATATTTTTAAACAAGCTACTGAAGATAGATTAACAAGTGCAAAGGAATTGCC
TTATTTCGAGGGTGATTTCTGGCCCAATGTTCTGGAAGAAAGCATTAAGGAACTGGAACAGGAGGAAGAA
GAGAGAAAACGAGAGGAAAACACCAGCAATGAAAGCACAGATGTGACCAAGGGAGACAGCAAAAATGCTA
AAAAGAAGAATAATAAGAAAACCAGCAAAAATAAGAGCAGCCTGAGTAGGGGCAACAAGAAGAAACCCGG
GATGCCCAATGTATCTAACGACCTCTCACAGAAACTATATGCCACCATGGAGAAGCATAAAGAGGTCTTC
TTTGTGATCCGCCTCATTGCTGGCCCTGCTGCCAACTCCCTGCCTCCCATTGTTGATCCTGATCCTCTCA
TCCCCTGCGATCTGATGGATGGTCGGGATGCGTTTCTCACGCTGGCAAGGGACAAGCACCTGGAGTTCTC
TTCACTCCGAAGAGCCCAGTGGTCCACCATGTGCATGCTGGTGGAGCTGCACACGCAGAGCCAGGACGTC
GACACTAGCGTCGAGTTCGAAGGCAGCGGCGGGCCTTCAGGGCAGATCAGCAACCAGGCCCTGGCTCTGG
CCCCTAGCTCCGCTCCAGTGCTGGCCCAGACTATGGTGCCCTCTAGTGCTATGGTGCCTCTGGCCCAGCC
ACCTGCTCCAGCCCCTGTGCTGACCCCAGGACCACCCCAGTCACTGAGCGCTCCAGTGCCCAAGTCTACA
CAGGCCGGCGAGGGGACTCTGAGTGAAGCTCTGCTGCACCTGCAGTTCGACGCTGATGAGGACCTGGGAG
CTCTGCTGGGGAACAGCACCGATCCCGGAGTGTTCACAGATCTGGCCTCCGTGGACAACTCTGAGTTTCA
GCAGCTGCTGAATCAGGGCGTGTCCATGTCTCATAGTACAGCCGAACCAATGCTGATGGAGTACCCCGAA
GCCATTACCCGGCTGGTGACCAGCAGCCAGCGGCCCCCCGACCCCGCTCCAACTCCCCTGGGAACCAGCG
GCCTGCCTAATGGGCTGTCCGGAGATGAAGACTTCTCAAGCATCGCTGATATGGACTTTAGTGCCCTGCT
GTCACAGATTTCCTCTAGTGGGCAGGGAGGAGGTGGAAGCGGCTTCAGCGTGGACACCAGTGCCCTGCTG
GACCTGTTCAGCCCCTCGGTGACCGTGCCCGACATGAGCCTGCCTGACCTTGACAGCAGCCTGGCCAGTA
TCCAAGAGCTCCTGTCTCCCCAGGAGCCCCCCAGGCCTCCCGAGGCAGAGAACAGCAGCCCGGATTCAGG
GAAGCAGCTGGTGCACTACACAGCGCAGCCGCTGTTCCTGCTGGACCCCGGCTCCGTGGACACCGGGAGC
AACGACCTGCCGGTGCTGTTTGAGCTGGGAGAGGGCTCCTACTTCTCCGAAGGGGACGGCTTCGCCGAGG
ACCCCACCATCTCCCTGCTGACAGGCTCGGAGCCTCCCAAAGCCAAGGACCCCACTGTCTCCTCTAGAGT
CGACACTAGCGTCGACGGCTCCGGAGAGGGCAGAGGAAGTCTGCTAACATGCGGTGACGTCGAGGAGAAT
CCTGGCCCAATCGATATGGTGAGCAAGGGCGAGGAGCTGTTCACCGGGGTGGTGCCCATCCTGGTCGAGC
TGGACGGCGACGTAAACGGCCACAAGTTCAGCGTGTCCGGCGAGGGCGAGGGCGATGCCACCTACGGCAA
GCTGACCCTGAAGTTCATCTGCACCACCGGCAAGCTGCCCGTGCCCTGGCCCACCCTCGTGACCACCCTG
ACCTACGGCGTGCAGTGCTTCAGCCGCTACCCCGACCACATGAAGCAGCACGACTTCTTCAAGTCCGCCA
TGCCCGAAGGCTACGTCCAGGAGCGCACCATCTTCTTCAAGGACGACGGCAACTACAAGACCCGCGCCGA
GGTGAAGTTCGAGGGCGACACCCTGGTGAACCGCATCGAGCTGAAGGGCATCGACTTCAAGGAGGACGGC
AACATCCTGGGGCACAAGCTGGAGTACAACTACAACAGCCACAACGTCTATATCATGGCCGACAAGCAGA
AGAACGGCATCAAGGTGAACTTCAAGATCCGCCACAACATCGAGGACGGCAGCGTGCAGCTCGCCGACCA
CTACCAGCAGAACACCCCCATCGGCGACGGCCCCGTGCTGCTGCCCGACAACCACTACCTGAGCACCCAG
TCCGCCCTGAGCAAAGACCCCAACGAGAAGCGCGATCACATGGTCCTGCTGGAGTTCGTGACCGCCGCCG
GGATCACTCTCGGCATGGACGAGCTGTACAAGTAATTTAAAGAATTCAAGCTTCGGGGACTAGTCATATG
ATAATCAACCTCTGGATTACAAAATTTGTGAAAGATTGACTGGTATTCTTAACTATGTTGCTCCTTTTAC
GCTATGTGGATACGCTGCTTTAATGCCTTTGTATCATGCTATTGCTTCCCGTATGGCTTTCATTTTCTCC
TCCTTGTATAAATCCTGGTTGCTGTCTCTTTATGAGGAGTTGTGGCCCGTTGTCAGGCAACGTGGCGTGG
TGTGCACTGTGTTTGCTGACGCAACCCCCACTGGTTGGGGCATTGCCACCACCTGTCAGCTCCTTTCCGG
GACTTTCGCTTTCCCCCTCCCTATTGCCACGGCGGAACTCATCGCCGCCTGCCTTGCCCGCTGCTGGACA
GGGGCTCGGCTGTTGGGCACTGACAATTCCGTGGTGTTGTCGGGGAAGCTGACGTCCTTTCCATGGCTGC
TCGCCTGTGTTGCCACCTGGATTCTGCGCGGGACGTCCTTCTGCTACGTCCCTTCGGCCCTCAATCCAGC
GGACCTTCCTTCCCGCGGCCTGCTGCCGGCTCTGCGGCCTCTTCCGCGTCTTCGCCTTCGCCCTCAGACG
AGTCGGATCTCCCTTTGGGCCGCCTCCCCGCATCGGTACAATTCACTCCTCAGGTGCAGGCTGCCTATCA
GAAGGTGGTGGCTGGTGTGGCCAATGCCCTGGCTCACAAATACCACTGAGATCTTTTTCCCTCTGCCAAA
AATTATGGGGACATCATGAAGCCCCTTGAGCATCTGACTTCTGGCTAATAAAGGAAATTTATTTTCATTG
CAATAGTGTGTTGGAATTTTTTGTGTCTCTCACTCGGAAGGACATATGGGAGGGCAAATCATTTAAAACA
TCAGAATGAGTATTTGGTTTAGAGTTTGGCAACATATGCCCATATGCTGGCTGCCATGAACAAAGGTTGG
CTATAAAGAGGTCATCAGTATATGAAACAGCCCCCTGCTGTCCATTCCTTATTCCATAGAAAAGCCTTGA
CTTGAGGTTAGATTTTTTTTATATTTTGTTTTGTGTTATTTTTTTCTTTAACATCCCTAAAATTTTCCTT
ACATGTTTTACTAGCCAGATTTTTCCTCCTCTCCTGACTACTCCCAGTCATAGCTGTCCCTCTTCTCTTA
TGGAGATCCCTCGACCTGCAGCCCAAGCTTGGCGTAATCATGGTCATAGCTGTTTCCTGTGTGAAATTGT
TATCCGCTCACAATTCCACACAACATACGAGCCGGAAGCATAAAGTGTAAAGCCTGGGGTGCCTAATGAG
TGAGCTAACTCACATTAATTGCGTTGCGCTCACTGCCCGCTTTCCAGTCGGGAAACCTGTCGTGCCAGCG
GATCTCAATTCCGATCATATTCAATAACCCTTAATATAACTTCGTATAATGTATGCTATACGAAGTTATT
AGGTCTGAAGAGGAGTTTACGTCCAGCCAAGCTTAGGATCAATTCTCATGTTTGACAGCTTATCATCGAT
AAGCTGATCCTCACAGGCCGCACCCAGCTTTTCTTCCGTTGCCCCAGTAGCATCTCTGTCTGGTGACCTT
GAAGAGGAAGAGGAGGGGTCCCGAGAATCCCCATCCCTACCGTCCAGCAAAAAGGGGGACGAGGAATTTG
AGGCCTGGCTTGAGGCTCAGGACGCAAATCTTGAGGATGTTCAGCGGGAGTTTTCCGGGCTGCGAGTAAT
TGGTGATGAGGACGAGGATGGTTCGGAGGATGGGGAATTTTCAGACCTGGATCTGTCTGACAGCGACCAT
GAAGGGGATGAGGGTGGGGGGGCTGTTGGAGGGGGCAGGAGTCTGCACTCCCTGTATTCACTGAGCGTCG
TCTAATAAAGATGTCTATTGATCTCTTTTAGTGTGAATCATGTCTGACGAGGGGCCAGGTACAGGACCTG
GAAATGGCCTAGGAGAGAAGGGAGACACATCTGGACCAGAAGGCTCCGGCGGCAGTGGACCTCAAAGAAG
AGGGGGTGATAACCATGGACGAGGACGGGGAAGAGGACGAGGACGAGGAGGCGGAAGACCAGGAGCCCCG
GGCGGCTCAGGATCAGGGCCAAGACATAGAGATGGTGTCCGGAGACCCCAAAAACGTCCAAGTTGCATTG
GCTGCAAAGGGACCCACGGTGGAACAGGAGCAGGAGCAGGAGCGGGAGGGGCAGGAG
