LOCUS       Exported 19109 bp ds-DNA circular SYN 12-MAY-2021
DEFINITION  EBNA episome plasmid for CAG promoter constitutive expression of
            dCas9-VP192-P300core-p65-HSF1 followed by T2A-GFP as a reporter.
            Includes p53 shRNA expression cassette..
ACCESSION   .
VERSION     .
KEYWORDS    pCXLE-dCas9VPPH-T2A-GFP-shP53
SOURCE      synthetic DNA construct
  ORGANISM  synthetic DNA construct
REFERENCE   1 (bases 1 to 19109)
  AUTHORS   Weltner J, Balboa D, Katayama S, Bespalov M, Krjutskov K, Jouhilahti
            EM, Trokovic R, Kere J, Otonkoski T
  TITLE     Human pluripotent reprogramming with CRISPR activators.
  JOURNAL   Nat Commun. 2018 Jul 6;9(1):2643. doi: 10.1038/s41467-018-05067-x.
  PUBMED    29980666
REFERENCE   2 (bases 1 to 19109)
  AUTHORS   .
  TITLE     Direct Submission
  JOURNAL   Exported May 12, 2021 from SnapGene Server 1.1.58
            http://www.snapgene.com
FEATURES             Location/Qualifiers
     source          1..19109
                     /organism="synthetic DNA construct"
                     /mol_type="other DNA"
     enhancer        4..383
                     /label=CMV enhancer
                     /note="human cytomegalovirus immediate early enhancer"
     promoter        385..661
                     /label=chicken beta-actin promoter
     intron          662..1678
                     /label=chimeric intron
                     /note="chimera between introns from chicken beta-actin and
                     rabbit beta-globin"
     primer_bind     1602..1624
                     /label=pCAGGS-5
                     /note="Chimeric intron in CAG promoter, forward primer"
     primer_bind     1686..1705
                     /label=pCAG-F
                     /note="Rabbit beta-globin intron, for pCAG plasmids,
                     forward primer"
     CDS             1752..1778
                     /codon_start=1
                     /product="HA (human influenza hemagglutinin) epitope tag"
                     /label=HA
                     /translation="YPYDVPDYA"
     CDS             1782..1802
                     /codon_start=1
                     /product="nuclear localization signal of SV40 (simian virus
                     40) large T antigen"
                     /label=SV40 NLS
                     /translation="PKKKRKV"
     CDS             1812..5912
                     /codon_start=1
                     /product="catalytically dead mutant of the Cas9
                     endonuclease from the Streptococcus pyogenes Type II
                     CRISPR/Cas system"
                     /label=dCas9
                     /note="RNA-guided DNA-binding protein that lacks
                     endonuclease activity due to the D10A mutation in the RuvC
                     catalytic domain and the H840A mutation in the HNH
                     catalytic domain"
                     /translation="DKKYSIGLAIGTNSVGWAVITDEYKVPSKKFKVLGNTDRHSIKKN
                     LIGALLFDSGETAEATRLKRTARRRYTRRKNRICYLQEIFSNEMAKVDDSFFHRLEESF
                     LVEEDKKHERHPIFGNIVDEVAYHEKYPTIYHLRKKLVDSTDKADLRLIYLALAHMIKF
                     RGHFLIEGDLNPDNSDVDKLFIQLVQTYNQLFEENPINASGVDAKAILSARLSKSRRLE
                     NLIAQLPGEKKNGLFGNLIALSLGLTPNFKSNFDLAEDAKLQLSKDTYDDDLDNLLAQI
                     GDQYADLFLAAKNLSDAILLSDILRVNTEITKAPLSASMIKRYDEHHQDLTLLKALVRQ
                     QLPEKYKEIFFDQSKNGYAGYIDGGASQEEFYKFIKPILEKMDGTEELLVKLNREDLLR
                     KQRTFDNGSIPHQIHLGELHAILRRQEDFYPFLKDNREKIEKILTFRIPYYVGPLARGN
                     SRFAWMTRKSEETITPWNFEEVVDKGASAQSFIERMTNFDKNLPNEKVLPKHSLLYEYF
                     TVYNELTKVKYVTEGMRKPAFLSGEQKKAIVDLLFKTNRKVTVKQLKEDYFKKIECFDS
                     VEISGVEDRFNASLGTYHDLLKIIKDKDFLDNEENEDILEDIVLTLTLFEDREMIEERL
                     KTYAHLFDDKVMKQLKRRRYTGWGRLSRKLINGIRDKQSGKTILDFLKSDGFANRNFMQ
                     LIHDDSLTFKEDIQKAQVSGQGDSLHEHIANLAGSPAIKKGILQTVKVVDELVKVMGRH
                     KPENIVIEMARENQTTQKGQKNSRERMKRIEEGIKELGSQILKEHPVENTQLQNEKLYL
                     YYLQNGRDMYVDQELDINRLSDYDVDAIVPQSFLKDDSIDNKVLTRSDKNRGKSDNVPS
                     EEVVKKMKNYWRQLLNAKLITQRKFDNLTKAERGGLSELDKAGFIKRQLVETRQITKHV
                     AQILDSRMNTKYDENDKLIREVKVITLKSKLVSDFRKDFQFYKVREINNYHHAHDAYLN
                     AVVGTALIKKYPKLESEFVYGDYKVYDVRKMIAKSEQEIGKATAKYFFYSNIMNFFKTE
                     ITLANGEIRKRPLIETNGETGEIVWDKGRDFATVRKVLSMPQVNIVKKTEVQTGGFSKE
                     SILPKRNSDKLIARKKDWDPKKYGGFDSPTVAYSVLVVAKVEKGKSKKLKSVKELLGIT
                     IMERSSFEKNPIDFLEAKGYKEVKKDLIIKLPKYSLFELENGRKRMLASAGELQKGNEL
                     ALPSKYVNFLYLASHYEKLKGSPEDNEQKQLFVEQHKHYLDEIIEQISEFSKRVILADA
                     NLDKVLSAYNKHRDKPIREQAENIIHLFTLTNLGAPAAFKYFDTTIDRKRYTSTKEVLD
                     ATLIHQSITGLYETRIDLSQLGGD"
     CDS             5916..5936
                     /codon_start=1
                     /product="nuclear localization signal of SV40 (simian virus
                     40) large T antigen"
                     /label=SV40 NLS
                     /translation="PKKKRKV"
     CDS             5973..6083
                     /codon_start=1
                     /product="3 tandem repeats of the minimal activation domain
                     of herpes simplex virus VP16 (Cheng et al., 2013)"
                     /label=VP48
                     /translation="DALDDFDLDMLPADALDDFDLDMLPADALDDFDLDML"
     CDS             6135..6245
                     /codon_start=1
                     /product="3 tandem repeats of the minimal activation domain
                     of herpes simplex virus VP16 (Cheng et al., 2013)"
                     /label=VP48
                     /translation="DALDDFDLDMLPADALDDFDLDMLPADALDDFDLDML"
     CDS             6297..6407
                     /codon_start=1
                     /product="3 tandem repeats of the minimal activation domain
                     of herpes simplex virus VP16 (Cheng et al., 2013)"
                     /label=VP48
                     /translation="DALDDFDLDMLPADALDDFDLDMLPADALDDFDLDML"
     CDS             6459..6569
                     /codon_start=1
                     /product="3 tandem repeats of the minimal activation domain
                     of herpes simplex virus VP16 (Cheng et al., 2013)"
                     /label=VP48
                     /translation="DALDDFDLDMLPADALDDFDLDMLPADALDDFDLDML"
     CDS             6618..8468
                     /codon_start=1
                     /gene="EP300"
                     /product="catalytic histone acetyltransferase core of the
                     human E1A-associated protein p300 (Delvecchio et al.,
                     2013)"
                     /label=p300 core
                     /translation="IFKPEELRQALMPTLEALYRQDPESLPFRQPVDPQLLGIPDYFDI
                     VKSPMDLSTIKRKLDTGQYQEPWQYVDDIWLMFNNAWLYNRKTSRVYKYCSKLSEVFEQ
                     EIDPVMQSLGYCCGRKLEFSPQTLCCYGKQLCTIPRDATYYSYQNRYHFCEKCFNEIQG
                     ESVSLGDDPSQPQTTINKEQFSKRKNDTLDPELFVECTECGRKMHQICVLHHEIIWPAG
                     FVCDGCLKKSARTRKENKFSAKRLPSTRLGTFLENRVNDFLRRQNHPESGEVTVRVVHA
                     SDKTVEVKPGMKARFVDSGEMAESFPYRTKALFAFEEIDGVDLCFFGMHVQEYGSDCPP
                     PNQRRVYISYLDSVHFFRPKCLRTAVYHEILIGYLEYVKKLGYTTGHIWACPPSEGDDY
                     IFHCHPPDQKIPKPKRLQEWYKKMLDKAVSERIVHDYKDIFKQATEDRLTSAKELPYFE
                     GDFWPNVLEESIKELEQEEEERKREENTSNESTDVTKGDSKNAKKKNNKKTSKNKSSLS
                     RGNKKKPGMPNVSNDLSQKLYATMEKHKEVFFVIRLIAGPAANSLPPIVDPDPLIPCDL
                     MDGRDAFLTLARDKHLEFSSLRRAQWSTMCMLVELHTQSQD"
     regulatory      8232..8241
                     /regulatory_class="other"
                     /note="vertebrate consensus sequence for strong initiation
                     of translation (Kozak, 1987)"
     CDS             8505..9047
                     /codon_start=1
                     /product="C-terminal portion of the p65 subunit of mouse
                     NF-kappa-B"
                     /label=p65
                     /translation="PSGQISNQALALAPSSAPVLAQTMVPSSAMVPLAQPPAPAPVLTP
                     GPPQSLSAPVPKSTQAGEGTLSEALLHLQFDADEDLGALLGNSTDPGVFTDLASVDNSE
                     FQQLLNQGVSMSHSTAEPMLMEYPEAITRLVTGSQRPPDPAPTPLGTSGLPNGLSGDED
                     FSSIADMDFSALLSQISS"
     CDS             9072..9443
                     /codon_start=1
                     /product="C-terminal activation domain from the human heat
                     shock transcription factor HSF1"
                     /label=HSF1
                     /translation="GFSVDTSALLDLFSPSVTVPDMSLPDLDSSLASIQELLSPQEPPR
                     PPEAENSSPDSGKQLVHYTAQPLFLLDPGSVDTGSNDLPVLFELGEGSYFSEGDGFAED
                     PTISLLTGSEPPKAKDPTVS"
     CDS             9477..9530
                     /codon_start=1
                     /product="2A peptide from Thosea asigna virus capsid
                     protein"
                     /label=T2A
                     /note="Eukaryotic ribosomes fail to insert a peptide bond
                     between the Gly and Pro residues, yielding separate
                     polypeptides."
                     /translation="EGRGSLLTCGDVEENPGP"
     CDS             9537..10256
                     /codon_start=1
                     /product="the original enhanced GFP (Yang et al., 1996)"
                     /label=EGFP
                     /note="mammalian codon-optimized"
                     /translation="MVSKGEELFTGVVPILVELDGDVNGHKFSVSGEGEGDATYGKLTL
                     KFICTTGKLPVPWPTLVTTLTYGVQCFSRYPDHMKQHDFFKSAMPEGYVQERTIFFKDD
                     GNYKTRAEVKFEGDTLVNRIELKGIDFKEDGNILGHKLEYNYNSHNVYIMADKQKNGIK
                     VNFKIRHNIEDGSVQLADHYQQNTPIGDGPVLLPDNHYLSTQSALSKDPNEKRDHMVLL
                     EFVTAAGITLGMDELYK"
     CDS             9537..10253
                     /codon_start=1
                     /product="enhanced GFP"
                     /label=EGFP
                     /translation="MVSKGEELFTGVVPILVELDGDVNGHKFSVSGEGEGDATYGKLTL
                     KFICTTGKLPVPWPTLVTTLTYGVQCFSRYPDHMKQHDFFKSAMPEGYVQERTIFFKDD
                     GNYKTRAEVKFEGDTLVNRIELKGIDFKEDGNILGHKLEYNYNSHNVYIMADKQKNGIK
                     VNFKIRHNIEDGSVQLADHYQQNTPIGDGPVLLPDNHYLSTQSALSKDPNEKRDHMVLL
                     EFVTAAGITLGMDELYK"
     primer_bind     complement(9582..9603)
                     /label=EGFP-N
                     /note="EGFP, reverse primer"
     primer_bind     complement(9843..9862)
                     /label=EXFP-R
                     /note="For distinguishing EGFP variants, reverse primer"
     primer_bind     10190..10211
                     /label=EGFP-C
                     /note="EGFP, forward primer"
     misc_feature    10294..10882
                     /label=WPRE
                     /note="woodchuck hepatitis virus posttranscriptional
                     regulatory element"
     primer_bind     complement(10347..10367)
                     /label=WPRE-R
                     /note="WPRE, reverse primer"
     CDS             complement(10765..10776)
                     /codon_start=1
                     /product="Factor Xa recognition and cleavage site"
                     /label=Factor Xa site
                     /translation="IEGR"
     primer_bind     complement(10972..10991)
                     /label=Bglob-pA-R
                     /note="Rabbit beta-globin polyA region, reverse primer"
     polyA_signal    11037..11092
                     /label=-beta-globin poly(A) signal
                     /note="rabbit beta-globin polyadenylation signal (Gil and
                     Proudfoot, 1987)"
     primer_bind     complement(11091..11110)
                     /label=rbglobpA-R
                     /note="Rabbit beta-globin polyA, reverse primer. Also
                     called rb-glob-pA-term-R"
     primer_bind     complement(11453..11469)
                     /label=M13 rev
                     /note="common sequencing primer, one of multiple similar
                     variants"
     primer_bind     complement(11453..11469)
                     /label=M13 Reverse
                     /note="In lacZ gene. Also called M13-rev"
     primer_bind     complement(11466..11488)
                     /label=M13/pUC Reverse
                     /note="In lacZ gene"
     protein_bind    11477..11493
                     /label=lac operator
                     /bound_moiety="lac repressor encoded by lacI"
                     /note="The lac repressor binds to the lac operator to
                     inhibit transcription in E. coli. This inhibition can be
                     relieved by adding lactose or
                     isopropyl-beta-D-thiogalactopyranoside (IPTG)."
     promoter        complement(11501..11531)
                     /label=lac promoter
                     /note="promoter for the E. coli lac operon"
     protein_bind    11546..11567
                     /label=CAP binding site
                     /bound_moiety="E. coli catabolite activator protein"
                     /note="CAP binding activates transcription in the presence
                     of cAMP."
     protein_bind    complement(11656..11689)
                     /label=loxP
                     /bound_moiety="Cre recombinase"
                     /note="Cre-mediated recombination occurs in the 8-bp core
                     sequence (GCATACAT)."
     CDS             12150..14075
                     /codon_start=1
                     /product="Epstein-Barr nuclear antigen 1, also known as
                     EBNA-1"
                     /label=EBNA1
                     /note="crucial for latent viral infection, and for episomal
                     amplification of vectors containing the oriP origin (Okita
                     et al., 2013)"
                     /translation="MSDEGPGTGPGNGLGEKGDTSGPEGSGGSGPQRRGGDNHGRGRGR
                     GRGRGGGRPGAPGGSGSGPRHRDGVRRPQKRPSCIGCKGTHGGTGAGAGAGGAGAGGAG
                     AGGGAGAGGGAGGAGGAGGAGAGGGAGAGGGAGGAGGAGAGGGAGAGGGAGGAGAGGGA
                     GGAGGAGAGGGAGAGGGAGGAGAGGGAGGAGGAGAGGGAGAGGAGGAGGAGAGGAGAGG
                     GAGGAGGAGAGGAGAGGAGAGGAGAGGAGGAGAGGAGGAGAGGAGGAGAGGGAGGAGAG
                     GGAGGAGAGGAGGAGAGGAGGAGAGGAGGAGAGGGAGAGGAGAGGGGRGRGGSGGRGRG
                     GSGGRGRGGSGGRRGRGRERARGGSRERARGRGRGRGEKRPRSPSSQSSSSGSPPRRPP
                     PGRRPFFHPVGEADYFEYHQEGGPDGEPDVPPGAIEQGPADDPGEGPSTGPRGQGDGGR
                     RKKGGWFGKHRGQGGSNPKFENIAEGLRALLARSHVERTTDEGTWVAGVFVYGGSKTSL
                     YNLRRGTALAIPQCRLTPLSRLPFGMAPGPGPQPGPLRESIVCYFMVFLQTHIFAEVLK
                     DAIKDLVMTKPAPTCNIRVTVCSFDDGVDLPPWFPPMVEGAAAEGDDGDDGDEGGDGDE
                     GEEGQE"
     protein_bind    complement(14243..14276)
                     /label=loxP
                     /bound_moiety="Cre recombinase"
                     /note="Cre-mediated recombination occurs in the 8-bp core
                     sequence (GCATACAT)."
     rep_origin      14463..16252
                     /label=oriP
                     /note="Epstein-Barr virus oriP replication origin (Yates et
                     al., 2000)"
     promoter        16723..17036
                     /label=U6 promoter
                     /note="RNA polymerase III promoter for mouse U6 snRNA (Das
                     et al., 1988)"
     primer_bind     16955..16975
                     /label=mU6-F
                     /note="Mouse U6 promoter, forward primer"
     primer_bind     complement(17187..17204)
                     /label=L4440
                     /note="L4440 vector, forward primer"
     rep_origin      complement(17358..17946)
                     /direction=LEFT
                     /label=ori
                     /note="high-copy-number ColE1/pMB1/pBR322/pUC origin of
                     replication"
     primer_bind     complement(17438..17457)
                     /label=pBR322ori-F
                     /note="pBR322 origin, forward primer"
     CDS             complement(18117..18977)
                     /codon_start=1
                     /gene="bla"
                     /product="beta-lactamase"
                     /label=AmpR
                     /note="confers resistance to ampicillin, carbenicillin, and
                     related antibiotics"
                     /translation="MSIQHFRVALIPFFAAFCLPVFAHPETLVKVKDAEDQLGARVGYI
                     ELDLNSGKILESFRPEERFPMMSTFKVLLCGAVLSRIDAGQEQLGRRIHYSQNDLVEYS
                     PVTEKHLTDGMTVRELCSAAITMSDNTAANLLLTTIGGPKELTAFLHNMGDHVTRLDRW
                     EPELNEAIPNDERDTTMPVAMATTLRKLLTGELLTLASRQQLIDWMEADKVAGPLLRSA
                     LPAGWFIADKSGAGERGSRGIIAALGPDGKPSRIVVIYTTGSQATMDERNRQIAEIGAS
                     LIKHW"
     primer_bind     18740..18759
                     /label=Amp-R
                     /note="Ampicillin resistance gene, reverse primer"
     promoter        complement(18978..19082)
                     /gene="bla"
                     /label=AmpR promoter
ORIGIN
        1 gtcgacattg attattgact agttattaat agtaatcaat tacggggtca ttagttcata
       61 gcccatatat ggagttccgc gttacataac ttacggtaaa tggcccgcct ggctgaccgc
      121 ccaacgaccc ccgcccattg acgtcaataa tgacgtatgt tcccatagta acgccaatag
      181 ggactttcca ttgacgtcaa tgggtggagt atttacggta aactgcccac ttggcagtac
      241 atcaagtgta tcatatgcca agtacgcccc ctattgacgt caatgacggt aaatggcccg
      301 cctggcatta tgcccagtac atgaccttat gggactttcc tacttggcag tacatctacg
      361 tattagtcat cgctattacc atggtcgagg tgagccccac gttctgcttc actctcccca
      421 tctccccccc ctccccaccc ccaattttgt atttatttat tttttaatta ttttgtgcag
      481 cgatgggggc gggggggggg ggggggcgcg cgccaggcgg ggcggggcgg ggcgaggggc
      541 ggggcgggcg aggcggagag gtgcggcggc agccaatcag agcggcgcgc tccgaaagtt
      601 tccttttatg gcgaggcggc ggcggcggcg gccctataaa aagcgaagcg cgcggcgggc
      661 gggagtcgct gcgcgctgcc ttcgccccgt gccccgctcc gccgccgcct cgcgccgccc
      721 gccccggctc tgactgaccg cgttactccc acaggtgagc gggcgggacg gcccttctcc
      781 tccgggctgt aattagcgct tggtttaatg acggcttgtt tcttttctgt ggctgcgtga
      841 aagccttgag gggctccggg agggcccttt gtgcgggggg agcggctcgg ggggtgcgtg
      901 cgtgtgtgtg tgcgtgggga gcgccgcgtg cggctccgcg ctgcccggcg gctgtgagcg
      961 ctgcgggcgc ggcgcggggc tttgtgcgct ccgcagtgtg cgcgagggga gcgcggccgg
     1021 gggcggtgcc ccgcggtgcg gggggggctg cgaggggaac aaaggctgcg tgcggggtgt
     1081 gtgcgtgggg gggtgagcag ggggtgtggg cgcgtcggtc gggctgcaac cccccctgca
     1141 cccccctccc cgagttgctg agcacggccc ggcttcgggt gcggggctcc gtacggggcg
     1201 tggcgcgggg ctcgccgtgc cgggcggggg gtggcggcag gtgggggtgc cgggcggggc
     1261 ggggccgcct cgggccgggg agggctcggg ggaggggcgc ggcggccccc ggagcgccgg
     1321 cggctgtcga ggcgcggcga gccgcagcca ttgcctttta tggtaatcgt gcgagagggc
     1381 gcagggactt cctttgtccc aaatctgtgc ggagccgaaa tctgggaggc gccgccgcac
     1441 cccctctagc gggcgcgggg cgaagcggtg cggcgccggc aggaaggaaa tgggcgggga
     1501 gggccttcgt gcgtcgccgc gccgccgtcc ccttctccct ctccagcctc ggggctgtcc
     1561 gcggggggac ggctgccttc gggggggacg gggcagggcg gggttcggct tctggcgtgt
     1621 gaccggcggc tctagagcct ctgctaacca tgttcatgcc ttcttctttt tcctacagct
     1681 cctgggcaac gtgctggtta ttgtgctgtc tcatcatttt ggcaaagaat tcctcgaccg
     1741 gtgccaccat gtacccatac gatgttccag attacgcttc gccgaagaaa aagcgcaagg
     1801 tcgaagcgtc cgacaagaag tacagcatcg gcctggccat cggcaccaac tctgtgggct
     1861 gggccgtgat caccgacgag tacaaggtgc ccagcaagaa attcaaggtg ctgggcaaca
     1921 ccgaccggca cagcatcaag aagaacctga tcggagccct gctgttcgac agcggcgaaa
     1981 cagccgaggc cacccggctg aagagaaccg ccagaagaag atacaccaga cggaagaacc
     2041 ggatctgcta tctgcaagag atcttcagca acgagatggc caaggtggac gacagcttct
     2101 tccacagact ggaagagtcc ttcctggtgg aagaggataa gaagcacgag cggcacccca
     2161 tcttcggcaa catcgtggac gaggtggcct accacgagaa gtaccccacc atctaccacc
     2221 tgagaaagaa actggtggac agcaccgaca aggccgacct gcggctgatc tatctggccc
     2281 tggcccacat gatcaagttc cggggccact tcctgatcga gggcgacctg aaccccgaca
     2341 acagcgacgt ggacaagctg ttcatccagc tggtgcagac ctacaaccag ctgttcgagg
     2401 aaaaccccat caacgccagc ggcgtggacg ccaaggccat cctgtctgcc agactgagca
     2461 agagcagacg gctggaaaat ctgatcgccc agctgcccgg cgagaagaag aatggcctgt
     2521 tcggcaacct gattgccctg agcctgggcc tgacccccaa cttcaagagc aacttcgacc
     2581 tggccgagga tgccaaactg cagctgagca aggacaccta cgacgacgac ctggacaacc
     2641 tgctggccca gatcggcgac cagtacgccg acctgtttct ggccgccaag aacctgtccg
     2701 acgccatcct gctgagcgac atcctgagag tgaacaccga gatcaccaag gcccccctga
     2761 gcgcctctat gatcaagaga tacgacgagc accaccagga cctgaccctg ctgaaagctc
     2821 tcgtgcggca gcagctgcct gagaagtaca aagagatttt cttcgaccag agcaagaacg
     2881 gctacgccgg ctacattgac ggcggagcca gccaggaaga gttctacaag ttcatcaagc
     2941 ccatcctgga aaagatggac ggcaccgagg aactgctcgt gaagctgaac agagaggacc
     3001 tgctgcggaa gcagcggacc ttcgacaacg gcagcatccc ccaccagatc cacctgggag
     3061 agctgcacgc cattctgcgg cggcaggaag atttttaccc attcctgaag gacaaccggg
     3121 aaaagatcga gaagatcctg accttccgca tcccctacta cgtgggccct ctggccaggg
     3181 gaaacagcag attcgcctgg atgaccagaa agagcgagga aaccatcacc ccctggaact
     3241 tcgaggaagt ggtggacaag ggcgcttccg cccagagctt catcgagcgg atgaccaact
     3301 tcgataagaa cctgcccaac gagaaggtgc tgcccaagca cagcctgctg tacgagtact
     3361 tcaccgtgta taacgagctg accaaagtga aatacgtgac cgagggaatg agaaagcccg
     3421 ccttcctgag cggcgagcag aaaaaggcca tcgtggacct gctgttcaag accaaccgga
     3481 aagtgaccgt gaagcagctg aaagaggact acttcaagaa aatcgagtgc ttcgactccg
     3541 tggaaatctc cggcgtggaa gatcggttca acgcctccct gggcacatac cacgatctgc
     3601 tgaaaattat caaggacaag gacttcctgg acaatgagga aaacgaggac attctggaag
     3661 atatcgtgct gaccctgaca ctgtttgagg acagagagat gatcgaggaa cggctgaaaa
     3721 cctatgccca cctgttcgac gacaaagtga tgaagcagct gaagcggcgg agatacaccg
     3781 gctggggcag gctgagccgg aagctgatca acggcatccg ggacaagcag tccggcaaga
     3841 caatcctgga tttcctgaag tccgacggct tcgccaacag aaacttcatg cagctgatcc
     3901 acgacgacag cctgaccttt aaagaggaca tccagaaagc ccaggtgtcc ggccagggcg
     3961 atagcctgca cgagcacatt gccaatctgg ccggcagccc cgccattaag aagggcatcc
     4021 tgcagacagt gaaggtggtg gacgagctcg tgaaagtgat gggccggcac aagcccgaga
     4081 acatcgtgat cgaaatggcc agagagaacc agaccaccca gaagggacag aagaacagcc
     4141 gcgagagaat gaagcggatc gaagagggca tcaaagagct gggcagccag atcctgaaag
     4201 aacaccccgt ggaaaacacc cagctgcaga acgagaagct gtacctgtac tacctgcaga
     4261 atgggcggga tatgtacgtg gaccaggaac tggacatcaa ccggctgtcc gactacgatg
     4321 tcgacgccat cgtgcctcag agctttctga aggacgactc catcgacaac aaggtgctga
     4381 ccagaagcga caagaaccgg ggcaagagcg acaacgtgcc ctccgaagag gtcgtgaaga
     4441 agatgaagaa ctactggcgg cagctgctga acgccaagct gattacccag agaaagttcg
     4501 acaatctgac caaggccgag agaggcggcc tgagcgaact ggataaggcc ggcttcatca
     4561 agagacagct ggtggaaacc cggcagatca caaagcacgt ggcacagatc ctggactccc
     4621 ggatgaacac taagtacgac gagaatgaca agctgatccg ggaagtgaaa gtgatcaccc
     4681 tgaagtccaa gctggtgtcc gatttccgga aggatttcca gttttacaaa gtgcgcgaga
     4741 tcaacaacta ccaccacgcc cacgacgcct acctgaacgc cgtcgtggga accgccctga
     4801 tcaaaaagta ccctaagctg gaaagcgagt tcgtgtacgg cgactacaag gtgtacgacg
     4861 tgcggaagat gatcgccaag agcgagcagg aaatcggcaa ggctaccgcc aagtacttct
     4921 tctacagcaa catcatgaac tttttcaaga ccgagattac cctggccaac ggcgagatcc
     4981 ggaagcggcc tctgatcgag acaaacggcg aaaccgggga gatcgtgtgg gataagggcc
     5041 gggattttgc caccgtgcgg aaagtgctga gcatgcccca agtgaatatc gtgaaaaaga
     5101 ccgaggtgca gacaggcggc ttcagcaaag agtctatcct gcccaagagg aacagcgata
     5161 agctgatcgc cagaaagaag gactgggacc ctaagaagta cggcggcttc gacagcccca
     5221 ccgtggccta ttctgtgctg gtggtggcca aagtggaaaa gggcaagtcc aagaaactga
     5281 agagtgtgaa agagctgctg gggatcacca tcatggaaag aagcagcttc gagaagaatc
     5341 ccatcgactt tctggaagcc aagggctaca aagaagtgaa aaaggacctg atcatcaagc
     5401 tgcctaagta ctccctgttc gagctggaaa acggccggaa gagaatgctg gcctctgccg
     5461 gcgaactgca gaagggaaac gaactggccc tgccctccaa atatgtgaac ttcctgtacc
     5521 tggccagcca ctatgagaag ctgaagggct cccccgagga taatgagcag aaacagctgt
     5581 ttgtggaaca gcacaagcac tacctggacg agatcatcga gcagatcagc gagttctcca
     5641 agagagtgat cctggccgac gctaatctgg acaaagtgct gtccgcctac aacaagcacc
     5701 gggataagcc catcagagag caggccgaga atatcatcca cctgtttacc ctgaccaatc
     5761 tgggagcccc tgccgccttc aagtactttg acaccaccat cgaccggaag aggtacacca
     5821 gcaccaaaga ggtgctggac gccaccctga tccaccagag catcaccggc ctgtacgaga
     5881 cacggatcga cctgtctcag ctgggaggcg acagccccaa gaagaagaga aaggtggagg
     5941 ccagcctcga gtgcgaaagc ggcgggccgg ccgacgccct tgacgatttt gacttagaca
     6001 tgctcccagc cgatgccctt gacgactttg accttgatat gctgcctgct gacgctcttg
     6061 acgattttga ccttgacatg ctccccgggt cactacccag cgctagcgtc gagtgcgaaa
     6121 gcggcgggcc ggccgacgcc cttgacgatt ttgacttaga catgctccca gccgatgccc
     6181 ttgacgactt tgaccttgat atgctgcctg ctgacgctct tgacgatttt gaccttgaca
     6241 tgctccccgg gtcactaccc agcgctagcg tcgagtgcga aagcggcggg ccggccgacg
     6301 cccttgacga ttttgactta gacatgctcc cagccgatgc ccttgacgac tttgaccttg
     6361 atatgctgcc tgctgacgct cttgacgatt ttgaccttga catgctcccc gggtcactac
     6421 ccagcgctag cgtcgagtgc gaaagcggcg ggccggccga cgcccttgac gattttgact
     6481 tagacatgct cccagccgat gcccttgacg actttgacct tgatatgctg cctgctgacg
     6541 ctcttgacga ttttgacctt gacatgctcc ccgggtcact acccagcgct agcgtcgagt
     6601 tcgaaggcag cggcgggatt ttcaaaccag aagaactacg acaggcactg atgccaactt
     6661 tggaggcact ttaccgtcag gatccagaat cccttccctt tcgtcaacct gtggaccctc
     6721 agcttttagg aatccctgat tactttgata ttgtgaagag ccccatggat ctttctacca
     6781 ttaagaggaa gttagacact ggacagtatc aggagccctg gcagtatgtc gatgatattt
     6841 ggcttatgtt caataatgcc tggttatata accggaaaac atcacgggta tacaaatact
     6901 gctccaagct ctctgaggtc tttgaacaag aaattgaccc agtgatgcaa agccttggat
     6961 actgttgtgg cagaaagttg gagttctctc cacagacact gtgttgctac ggcaaacagt
     7021 tgtgcacaat acctcgtgat gccacttatt acagttacca gaacaggtat catttctgtg
     7081 agaagtgttt caatgagatc caaggggaga gcgtttcttt gggggatgac ccttcccagc
     7141 ctcaaactac aataaataaa gaacaatttt ccaagagaaa aaatgacaca ctggatcctg
     7201 aactgtttgt tgaatgtaca gagtgcggaa gaaagatgca tcagatctgt gtccttcacc
     7261 atgagatcat ctggcctgct ggattcgtct gtgatggctg tttaaagaaa agtgcacgaa
     7321 ctaggaaaga aaataagttt tctgctaaaa ggttgccatc taccagactt ggcacctttc
     7381 tagagaatcg tgtgaatgac tttctgaggc gacagaatca ccctgagtca ggagaggtca
     7441 ctgttagagt agttcatgct tctgacaaaa ccgtggaagt aaaaccaggc atgaaagcaa
     7501 ggtttgtgga cagtggagag atggcagaat cctttccata ccgaaccaaa gccctctttg
     7561 cctttgaaga aattgatggt gttgacctgt gcttctttgg catgcatgtt caagagtatg
     7621 gctctgactg ccctccaccc aaccagagga gagtatacat atcttacctc gatagtgttc
     7681 atttcttccg tcctaaatgc ttgaggactg cagtctatca tgaaatccta attggatatt
     7741 tagaatatgt caagaaatta ggttacacaa cagggcatat ttgggcatgt ccaccaagtg
     7801 agggagatga ttatatcttc cattgccatc ctcctgacca gaagataccc aagcccaagc
     7861 gactgcagga atggtacaaa aaaatgcttg acaaggctgt atcagagcgt attgtccatg
     7921 actacaagga tatttttaaa caagctactg aagatagatt aacaagtgca aaggaattgc
     7981 cttatttcga gggtgatttc tggcccaatg ttctggaaga aagcattaag gaactggaac
     8041 aggaggaaga agagagaaaa cgagaggaaa acaccagcaa tgaaagcaca gatgtgacca
     8101 agggagacag caaaaatgct aaaaagaaga ataataagaa aaccagcaaa aataagagca
     8161 gcctgagtag gggcaacaag aagaaacccg ggatgcccaa tgtatctaac gacctctcac
     8221 agaaactata tgccaccatg gagaagcata aagaggtctt ctttgtgatc cgcctcattg
     8281 ctggccctgc tgccaactcc ctgcctccca ttgttgatcc tgatcctctc atcccctgcg
     8341 atctgatgga tggtcgggat gcgtttctca cgctggcaag ggacaagcac ctggagttct
     8401 cttcactccg aagagcccag tggtccacca tgtgcatgct ggtggagctg cacacgcaga
     8461 gccaggacgt cgacactagc gtcgagttcg aaggcagcgg cgggccttca gggcagatca
     8521 gcaaccaggc cctggctctg gcccctagct ccgctccagt gctggcccag actatggtgc
     8581 cctctagtgc tatggtgcct ctggcccagc cacctgctcc agcccctgtg ctgaccccag
     8641 gaccacccca gtcactgagc gctccagtgc ccaagtctac acaggccggc gaggggactc
     8701 tgagtgaagc tctgctgcac ctgcagttcg acgctgatga ggacctggga gctctgctgg
     8761 ggaacagcac cgatcccgga gtgttcacag atctggcctc cgtggacaac tctgagtttc
     8821 agcagctgct gaatcagggc gtgtccatgt ctcatagtac agccgaacca atgctgatgg
     8881 agtaccccga agccattacc cggctggtga ccggcagcca gcggcccccc gaccccgctc
     8941 caactcccct gggaaccagc ggcctgccta atgggctgtc cggagatgaa gacttctcaa
     9001 gcatcgctga tatggacttt agtgccctgc tgtcacagat ttcctctagt gggcagggag
     9061 gaggtggaag cggcttcagc gtggacacca gtgccctgct ggacctgttc agcccctcgg
     9121 tgaccgtgcc cgacatgagc ctgcctgacc ttgacagcag cctggccagt atccaagagc
     9181 tcctgtctcc ccaggagccc cccaggcctc ccgaggcaga gaacagcagc ccggattcag
     9241 ggaagcagct ggtgcactac acagcgcagc cgctgttcct gctggacccc ggctccgtgg
     9301 acaccgggag caacgacctg ccggtgctgt ttgagctggg agagggctcc tacttctccg
     9361 aaggggacgg cttcgccgag gaccccacca tctccctgct gacaggctcg gagcctccca
     9421 aagccaagga ccccactgtc tcctctagag tcgacactag cgtcgacggc tccggagagg
     9481 gcagaggaag tctgctaaca tgcggtgacg tcgaggagaa tcctggccca atcgatatgg
     9541 tgagcaaggg cgaggagctg ttcaccgggg tggtgcccat cctggtcgag ctggacggcg
     9601 acgtaaacgg ccacaagttc agcgtgtccg gcgagggcga gggcgatgcc acctacggca
     9661 agctgaccct gaagttcatc tgcaccaccg gcaagctgcc cgtgccctgg cccaccctcg
     9721 tgaccaccct gacctacggc gtgcagtgct tcagccgcta ccccgaccac atgaagcagc
     9781 acgacttctt caagtccgcc atgcccgaag gctacgtcca ggagcgcacc atcttcttca
     9841 aggacgacgg caactacaag acccgcgccg aggtgaagtt cgagggcgac accctggtga
     9901 accgcatcga gctgaagggc atcgacttca aggaggacgg caacatcctg gggcacaagc
     9961 tggagtacaa ctacaacagc cacaacgtct atatcatggc cgacaagcag aagaacggca
    10021 tcaaggtgaa cttcaagatc cgccacaaca tcgaggacgg cagcgtgcag ctcgccgacc
    10081 actaccagca gaacaccccc atcggcgacg gccccgtgct gctgcccgac aaccactacc
    10141 tgagcaccca gtccgccctg agcaaagacc ccaacgagaa gcgcgatcac atggtcctgc
    10201 tggagttcgt gaccgccgcc gggatcactc tcggcatgga cgagctgtac aagtaattta
    10261 aagaattcaa gcttcgggga ctagtcatat gataatcaac ctctggatta caaaatttgt
    10321 gaaagattga ctggtattct taactatgtt gctcctttta cgctatgtgg atacgctgct
    10381 ttaatgcctt tgtatcatgc tattgcttcc cgtatggctt tcattttctc ctccttgtat
    10441 aaatcctggt tgctgtctct ttatgaggag ttgtggcccg ttgtcaggca acgtggcgtg
    10501 gtgtgcactg tgtttgctga cgcaaccccc actggttggg gcattgccac cacctgtcag
    10561 ctcctttccg ggactttcgc tttccccctc cctattgcca cggcggaact catcgccgcc
    10621 tgccttgccc gctgctggac aggggctcgg ctgttgggca ctgacaattc cgtggtgttg
    10681 tcggggaagc tgacgtcctt tccatggctg ctcgcctgtg ttgccacctg gattctgcgc
    10741 gggacgtcct tctgctacgt cccttcggcc ctcaatccag cggaccttcc ttcccgcggc
    10801 ctgctgccgg ctctgcggcc tcttccgcgt cttcgccttc gccctcagac gagtcggatc
    10861 tccctttggg ccgcctcccc gcatcggtaa attcactcct caggtgcagg ctgcctatca
    10921 gaaggtggtg gctggtgtgg ccaatgccct ggctcacaaa taccactgag atctttttcc
    10981 ctctgccaaa aattatgggg acatcatgaa gccccttgag catctgactt ctggctaata
    11041 aaggaaattt attttcattg caatagtgtg ttggaatttt ttgtgtctct cactcggaag
    11101 gacatatggg agggcaaatc atttaaaaca tcagaatgag tatttggttt agagtttggc
    11161 aacatatgcc catatgctgg ctgccatgaa caaaggttgg ctataaagag gtcatcagta
    11221 tatgaaacag ccccctgctg tccattcctt attccataga aaagccttga cttgaggtta
    11281 gatttttttt atattttgtt ttgtgttatt tttttcttta acatccctaa aattttcctt
    11341 acatgtttta ctagccagat ttttcctcct ctcctgacta ctcccagtca tagctgtccc
    11401 tcttctctta tggagatccc tcgacctgca gcccaagctt ggcgtaatca tggtcatagc
    11461 tgtttcctgt gtgaaattgt tatccgctca caattccaca caacatacga gccggaagca
    11521 taaagtgtaa agcctggggt gcctaatgag tgagctaact cacattaatt gcgttgcgct
    11581 cactgcccgc tttccagtcg ggaaacctgt cgtgccagcg gatctcaatt ccgatcatat
    11641 tcaataaccc ttaatataac ttcgtataat gtatgctata cgaagttatt aggtctgaag
    11701 aggagtttac gtccagccaa gcttaggatc aattctcatg tttgacagct tatcatcgat
    11761 aagctgatcc tcacaggccg cacccagctt ttcttccgtt gccccagtag catctctgtc
    11821 tggtgacctt gaagaggaag aggaggggtc ccgagaatcc ccatccctac cgtccagcaa
    11881 aaagggggac gaggaatttg aggcctggct tgaggctcag gacgcaaatc ttgaggatgt
    11941 tcagcgggag ttttccgggc tgcgagtaat tggtgatgag gacgaggatg gttcggagga
    12001 tggggaattt tcagacctgg atctgtctga cagcgaccat gaaggggatg agggtggggg
    12061 ggctgttgga gggggcagga gtctgcactc cctgtattca ctgagcgtcg tctaataaag
    12121 atgtctattg atctctttta gtgtgaatca tgtctgacga ggggccaggt acaggacctg
    12181 gaaatggcct aggagagaag ggagacacat ctggaccaga aggctccggc ggcagtggac
    12241 ctcaaagaag agggggtgat aaccatggac gaggacgggg aagaggacga ggacgaggag
    12301 gcggaagacc aggagccccg ggcggctcag gatcagggcc aagacataga gatggtgtcc
    12361 ggagacccca aaaacgtcca agttgcattg gctgcaaagg gacccacggt ggaacaggag
    12421 caggagcagg agcgggaggg gcaggagcag gaggggcagg agcaggagga ggggcaggag
    12481 caggaggagg ggcaggaggg gcaggagggg caggaggggc aggagcagga ggaggggcag
    12541 gagcaggagg aggggcagga ggggcaggag gggcaggagc aggaggaggg gcaggagcag
    12601 gaggaggggc aggaggggca ggagcaggag gaggggcagg aggggcagga ggggcaggag
    12661 caggaggagg ggcaggagca ggaggagggg caggaggggc aggagcagga ggaggggcag
    12721 gaggggcagg aggggcagga gcaggaggag gggcaggagc aggaggggca ggaggggcag
    12781 gaggggcagg agcaggaggg gcaggagcag gaggaggggc aggaggggca ggaggggcag
    12841 gagcaggagg ggcaggagca ggaggggcag gagcaggagg ggcaggagca ggaggggcag
    12901 gaggggcagg agcaggaggg gcaggagggg caggagcagg aggggcagga ggggcaggag
    12961 caggaggagg ggcaggaggg gcaggagcag gaggaggggc aggaggggca ggagcaggag
    13021 gggcaggagg ggcaggagca ggaggggcag gaggggcagg agcaggaggg gcaggagggg
    13081 caggagcagg aggaggggca ggagcaggag gggcaggagc aggaggtgga ggccggggtc
    13141 gaggaggcag tggaggccgg ggtcgaggag gtagtggagg ccggggtcga ggaggtagtg
    13201 gaggccgccg gggtagagga cgtgaaagag ccaggggggg aagtcgtgaa agagccaggg
    13261 ggagaggtcg tggacgtgga gaaaagaggc ccaggagtcc cagtagtcag tcatcatcat
    13321 ccgggtctcc accgcgcagg ccccctccag gtagaaggcc atttttccac cctgtagggg
    13381 aagccgatta ttttgaatac caccaagaag gtggcccaga tggtgagcct gacgtgcccc
    13441 cgggagcgat agagcagggc cccgcagatg acccaggaga aggcccaagc actggacccc
    13501 ggggtcaggg tgatggaggc aggcgcaaaa aaggagggtg gtttggaaag catcgtggtc
    13561 aaggaggttc caacccgaaa tttgagaaca ttgcagaagg tttaagagct ctcctggcta
    13621 ggagtcacgt agaaaggact accgacgaag gaacttgggt cgccggtgtg ttcgtatatg
    13681 gaggtagtaa gacctccctt tacaacctaa ggcgaggaac tgcccttgct attccacaat
    13741 gtcgtcttac accattgagt cgtctcccct ttggaatggc ccctggaccc ggcccacaac
    13801 ctggcccgct aagggagtcc attgtctgtt atttcatggt ctttttacaa actcatatat
    13861 ttgctgaggt tttgaaggat gcgattaagg accttgttat gacaaagccc gctcctacct
    13921 gcaatatcag ggtgactgtg tgcagctttg acgatggagt agatttgcct ccctggtttc
    13981 cacctatggt ggaaggggct gccgcggagg gtgatgacgg agatgacgga gatgaaggag
    14041 gtgatggaga tgagggtgag gaagggcagg agtgatgtaa cttgttagga gacgccctca
    14101 atcgtattaa aagccgtgta ttcccccgca ctaaagaata aatccccagt agacatcatg
    14161 cgtgctgttg gtgtatttct ggccatctgt cttgtcacca ttttcgtcct cccaacatgg
    14221 ggcaattgcc ggaaccctta atataacttc gtataatgta tgctatacga agttattagg
    14281 tccctcgaag aggttcacta gcggatctca attgggcata cccatgttgt cacgtcactc
    14341 agctccgcgc tcaacacctt ctcgcgttgg aaaacattag cgacatttac ctggtgagca
    14401 atcagacatg cgacggcttt agcctggcct ccttaaattc acctaagaat gggagcaacc
    14461 agcaggaaaa ggacaagcag cgaaaattca cgcccccttg ggaggtggcg gcatatgcaa
    14521 aggatagcac tcccactcta ctactgggta tcatatgctg actgtatatg catgaggata
    14581 gcatatgcta cccggataca gattaggata gcatatacta cccagatata gattaggata
    14641 gcatatgcta cccagatata gattaggata gcctatgcta cccagatata aattaggata
    14701 gcatatacta cccagatata gattaggata gcatatgcta cccagatata gattaggata
    14761 gcctatgcta cccagatata gattaggata gcatatgcta cccagatata gattaggata
    14821 gcatatgcta tccagatatt tgggtagtat atgctaccca gatataaatt aggatagcat
    14881 atactaccct aatctctatt aggatagcat atgctacccg gatacagatt aggatagcat
    14941 atactaccca gatatagatt aggatagcat atgctaccca gatatagatt aggatagcct
    15001 atgctaccca gatataaatt aggatagcat atactaccca gatatagatt aggatagcat
    15061 atgctaccca gatatagatt aggatagcct atgctaccca gatatagatt aggatagcat
    15121 atgctatcca gatatttggg tagtatatgc tacccatggc aacattagcc caccgtgctc
    15181 tcagcgacct cgtgaatatg aggaccaaca accctgtgct tggcgctcag gcgcaagtgt
    15241 gtgtaatttg tcctccagat cgcagcaatc gcgcccctat cttggcccgc ccacctactt
    15301 atgcaggtat tccccggggt gccattagtg gttttgtggg caagtggttt gaccgcagtg
    15361 gttagcgggg ttacaatcag ccaagttatt acacccttat tttacagtcc aaaaccgcag
    15421 ggcggcgtgt gggggctgac gcgtgccccc actccacaat ttcaaaaaaa agagtggcca
    15481 cttgtctttg tttatgggcc ccattggcgt ggagccccgt ttaattttcg ggggtgttag
    15541 agacaaccag tggagtccgc tgctgtcggc gtccactctc tttccccttg ttacaaatag
    15601 agtgtaacaa catggttcac ctgtcttggt ccctgcctgg gacacatctt aataacccca
    15661 gtatcatatt gcactaggat tatgtgttgc ccatagccat aaattcgtgt gagatggaca
    15721 tccagtcttt acggcttgtc cccaccccat ggatttctat tgttaaagat attcagaatg
    15781 tttcattcct acactagtat ttattgccca aggggtttgt gagggttata ttggtgtcat
    15841 agcacaatgc caccactgaa ccccccgtcc aaattttatt ctgggggcgt cacctgaaac
    15901 cttgttttcg agcacctcac atacacctta ctgttcacaa ctcagcagtt attctattag
    15961 ctaaacgaag gagaatgaag aagcaggcga agattcagga gagttcactg cccgctcctt
    16021 gatcttcagc cactgccctt gtgactaaaa tggttcacta ccctcgtgga atcctgaccc
    16081 catgtaaata aaaccgtgac agctcatggg gtgggagata tcgctgttcc ttaggaccct
    16141 tttactaacc ctaattcgat agcatatgct tcccgttggg taacatatgc tattgaatta
    16201 gggttagtct ggatagtata tactactacc cgggaagcat atgctacccg tttagggtta
    16261 acaagggggc cttataaaca ctattgctaa tgccctcttg agggtccgct tatcggtagc
    16321 tacacaggcc cctctgattg acgttggtgt agcctcccgt agtcttcctg ggcccctggg
    16381 aggtacatgt cccccagcat tggtgtaaga gcttcagcca agagttacac ataaaggcaa
    16441 tgttgtgttg cagtccacag actgcaaagt ctgctccagg atgaaagcca ctcagtgttg
    16501 gcaaatgtgc acatccattt ataaggatgt caactacagt cagagaaccc ctttgtgttt
    16561 ggtccccccc cgtgtcacat gtggaacagg gcccagttgg caagttgtac caaccaactg
    16621 aagggattac atgcactgcc ccgcgaagaa ggggcagaga tgtcgtagtc aggtttagtt
    16681 cgtccggggc ggggcatcga tcctctagag tcgacgctag cggatccgac gccgccatct
    16741 ctaggcccgc gccggccccc tcgcacagac ttgtgggaga agctcggcta ctcccctgcc
    16801 ccggttaatt tgcatataat atttcctagt aactatagag gcttaatgtg cgataaaaga
    16861 cagataatct gttcttttta atactagcta cattttacat gataggcttg gatttctata
    16921 agagatacaa atactaaatt attattttaa aaaacagcac aaaaggaaac tcaccctaac
    16981 tgtaaagtaa ttgtgtgttt tgagactata aatatccctt ggagaaaagc cttgtttggg
    17041 ccgactccag tggtaatcta cttcaagaga gtagattacc actggagtct tttttggaat
    17101 tcctgcagcc cgggggatcc gctgcattaa tgaatcggcc aacgcgcggg gagaggcggt
    17161 ttgcgtattg ggcgctcttc cgcttcctcg ctcactgact cgctgcgctc ggtcgttcgg
    17221 ctgcggcgag cggtatcagc tcactcaaag gcggtaatac ggttatccac agaatcaggg
    17281 gataacgcag gaaagaacat gtgagcaaaa ggccagcaaa aggccaggaa ccgtaaaaag
    17341 gccgcgttgc tggcgttttt ccataggctc cgcccccctg acgagcatca caaaaatcga
    17401 cgctcaagtc agaggtggcg aaacccgaca ggactataaa gataccaggc gtttccccct
    17461 ggaagctccc tcgtgcgctc tcctgttccg accctgccgc ttaccggata cctgtccgcc
    17521 tttctccctt cgggaagcgt ggcgctttct catagctcac gctgtaggta tctcagttcg
    17581 gtgtaggtcg ttcgctccaa gctgggctgt gtgcacgaac cccccgttca gcccgaccgc
    17641 tgcgccttat ccggtaacta tcgtcttgag tccaacccgg taagacacga cttatcgcca
    17701 ctggcagcag ccactggtaa caggattagc agagcgaggt atgtaggcgg tgctacagag
    17761 ttcttgaagt ggtggcctaa ctacggctac actagaagaa cagtatttgg tatctgcgct
    17821 ctgctgaagc cagttacctt cggaaaaaga gttggtagct cttgatccgg caaacaaacc
    17881 accgctggta gcggtggttt ttttgtttgc aagcagcaga ttacgcgcag aaaaaaagga
    17941 tctcaagaag atcctttgat cttttctacg gggtctgacg ctcagtggaa cgaaaactca
    18001 cgttaaggga ttttggtcat gagattatca aaaaggatct tcacctagat ccttttaaat
    18061 taaaaatgaa gttttaaatc aatctaaagt atatatgagt aaacttggtc tgacagttac
    18121 caatgcttaa tcagtgaggc acctatctca gcgatctgtc tatttcgttc atccatagtt
    18181 gcctgactcc ccgtcgtgta gataactacg atacgggagg gcttaccatc tggccccagt
    18241 gctgcaatga taccgcgaga cccacgctca ccggctccag atttatcagc aataaaccag
    18301 ccagccggaa gggccgagcg cagaagtggt cctgcaactt tatccgcctc catccagtct
    18361 attaattgtt gccgggaagc tagagtaagt agttcgccag ttaatagttt gcgcaacgtt
    18421 gttgccattg ctacaggcat cgtggtgtca cgctcgtcgt ttggtatggc ttcattcagc
    18481 tccggttccc aacgatcaag gcgagttaca tgatccccca tgttgtgcaa aaaagcggtt
    18541 agctccttcg gtcctccgat cgttgtcaga agtaagttgg ccgcagtgtt atcactcatg
    18601 gttatggcag cactgcataa ttctcttact gtcatgccat ccgtaagatg cttttctgtg
    18661 actggtgagt actcaaccaa gtcattctga gaatagtgta tgcggcgacc gagttgctct
    18721 tgcccggcgt caatacggga taataccgcg ccacatagca gaactttaaa agtgctcatc
    18781 attggaaaac gttcttcggg gcgaaaactc tcaaggatct taccgctgtt gagatccagt
    18841 tcgatgtaac ccactcgtgc acccaactga tcttcagcat cttttacttt caccagcgtt
    18901 tctgggtgag caaaaacagg aaggcaaaat gccgcaaaaa agggaataag ggcgacacgg
    18961 aaatgttgaa tactcatact cttccttttt caatattatt gaagcattta tcagggttat
    19021 tgtctcatga gcggatacat atttgaatgt atttagaaaa ataaacaaat aggggttccg
    19081 cgcacatttc cccgaaaagt gccacctgg
//
